Addgene plasmid #155117: pME-QF2w-SV40pA
Purpose: Middle entry vector containing QF2w
Depositing lab: Bret Pearson. Depositing organization: Hospital for Sick Children. Publication: An optimized QF-binary expression system for use in zebrafish. Burgess J, Burrows JT, Sadhak R, Chiang S, Weiss A, D'Amata C, Molinaro AM, Zhu S, Long M, Hu C, Krause HM, Pearson BJ. Dev Biol. 2020 Jul 19. pii: S0012-1606(20)30202-5. doi: 10.1016/j.ydbio.2020.07.007. PubMed 32697972.
Backbone
  Vector backbone: pDONR221
  Backbone manufacturer: Invitrogen
  Backbone size w/o insert (bp): 2544
  Total vector size (bp): 3889
  Vector type: Gateway middle entry vector
Growth in bacteria
  Bacterial resistance: Kanamycin, 50 μg/mL
  Growth temperature: 37°C
  Growth strain: DH5alpha
  Copy number: High Copy
Gene/Insert
  Gene/Insert name: QF2w
  Species: Synthetic
  Insert size (bp): 1345
  Cloning method: Restriction Enzyme; 5′ cloning site SacII (not destroyed); 3′ cloning site HindIII (not destroyed)
  Sequencing primers: 5′ CAC GAC GTT GTA AAA CGA C; 3′ CAG GAA ACA GCT ATG AC
Terms and licenses: Academic/Nonprofit Terms; Industry Terms: Not Available to Industry
Depositor comments: Can be recombined with any p5E vector containing a promoter to allow for tissue-specific expression of QF2w. Note that an SV40pA is included after QF2w. QF2w originally described here (PMID: 25581800).
How to cite: pME-QF2w-SV40pA was a gift from Bret Pearson (Addgene plasmid # 155117 ; http://n2t.net/addgene:155117 ; RRID:Addgene_155117)
