[The description below was written by a language model from this plasmid's Addgene catalogue record and pLannotate feature annotations shown in this document.]
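Description:
pME-QF2w-SV40pA is a Gateway middle entry clone built on the pDONR221 backbone, 3,889 bp in total with a 1,345 bp insert. It is a bacterial propagation and cloning intermediate rather than an expression vector. It replicates at high copy from a ColE1/pUC-type origin and is selected with kanamycin through the aph(3')-Ia KanR gene. rrnB T1 and T2 terminators sit upstream of the recombination cassette and insulate it from read-through transcription. Short lacZα, lacI, T7 promoter and pBluescript MCS fragments are remnants of earlier cloning steps.

The payload lies between attL1 and attL2 and consists of the synthetic QF2w coding sequence followed by an SV40 polyadenylation signal. It was introduced by restriction cloning between SacII and HindIII sites, both of which are retained. The automated annotation did not label the QF2w open reading frame, which presumably occupies the unannotated stretch between attL1 and the SV40 poly(A) region. The poly(A) signal is called on the minus strand, which may reflect the annotation tool rather than the intended arrangement. QF2w is an engineered variant of the QF transcriptional activator from the Q binary expression system, which drives genes placed under QUAS response elements.

The record lists no eukaryotic promoter within the cassette, by design. An LR Clonase reaction combines this entry clone with any 5′ entry (p5E) vector carrying a promoter of choice, giving a construct that expresses QF2w in a tissue-specific manner. Because a polyadenylation signal already follows QF2w, the transcription unit is terminated within the middle element. The plasmid was deposited as part of an optimized QF binary expression toolkit for zebrafish.
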