Features (pLannotate 1.2.2; 12 found; start..end, strand, type, name):
    132..175     +  terminator     rrnB T1 terminator: Escherichia coli rrnB; transcription terminator T1 from the E. coli rrnB gene
    222..258     -  CDS            lacZα (fragment): LacZα fragment of β-galactosidase; lacZ fragment
    274..373     +  protein_bind   attL1: mutant version of attL; recombination site for the Gateway® LR reaction LR Clonase™
   1494..1511    -  promoter       T7 promoter (fragment): promoter for bacteriophage T7 RNA polymerase
   1516..1648    -  polyA_signal   SV40 poly(A) signal: SV40 polyadenylation signal
   1665..1709    +  misc_feature   MCS (fragment): pBluescript multiple cloning site
   1719..1818    -  protein_bind   attL2: mutant version of attL; recombination site for the Gateway® LR reaction LR Clonase™
   1836..1854    -  promoter       T7 promoter: promoter for bacteriophage T7 RNA polymerase
   1988..2797    +  CDS            KanR: aminoglycoside phosphotransferase; aph(3')-Ia; confers resistance to kanamycin in bacteria or G418 (Geneticin®) in eukaryotes
   2944..3532    +  rep_origin     ori: high-copy-number ColE1/pMB1/pBR322/pUC origin of replication
   3715..3807    +  CDS            lacI (fragment): lac repressor; lacI; The lac repressor binds to the lac operator to inhibit transcription in E. coli. This inhibition can be relieved by adding lactose or isopropyl-β-D-thiogalactopyranoside (IPTG).
   3862..3889    -  terminator     rrnB T2 terminator: transcription terminator T2 from the E. coli rrnB gene
>Addgene plasmid #155117 | pME-QF2w-SV40pA | addgene full sequence | sequence record 310847 | Addgene NGS Result
GCTTAGTTTGATGCCTGGCAGTTTATGGCGGGCGTCCTGCCCGCCACCCTCCGGGCCGTTGCTTCACAAC
GTTCAAATCCGCTCCCGGCGGATTTGTCCTACTCAGGAGAGCGTTCACCGACAAACAACAGATAAAACGA
AAGGCCCAGTCTTCCGACTGAGCCTTTCGTTTTATTTGATGCCTGGCAGTTCCCTACTCTCGCGTTAACG
CTAGCATGGATGTTTTCCCAGTCACGACGTTGTAAAACGACGGCCAGTCTTAAGCTCGGGCCCCAAATAA
TGATTTTATTTTGACTGATAGTGACCTGTTCGTTGCAACAAATTGATGAGCAATGCTTTTTTATAATGCC
AACTTTGTACAAAAAAGCAGGCTCGAATTGGAGCTCCACCGCGGGCCGCCACCATGCCACCCAAGCGCAA
AACGCTTAACGCTGCGGCTGAGGCTAACGCTCATGCCGACGGACACGCCGACGGAAACGCCGACGGACAC
GTGGCCAATACGGCCGCGTCCTCGAATAATGCGAGGTTCGCTGATCTCACTAACATCGATACTCCGGGTC
TGGGACCCACAACTACGACCCTGCTCGTGGAACCAGCACGCTCAAAGCGTCAACGAGTGTCCCGCGCATG
CGACCAGTGCCGTGCAGCCCGAGAGAAATGCGACGGAATACAGCCTGCGTGTTTCCCGTGCGTTTCCCAG
GGAAGGTCCTGCACTTATCAGGCTTCGCCGAAAAAGAGGGGAGTTCAAACCGGTTATATTCGTACGCTGG
AGCTCGCCCTCGCCTGGATGTTTGAAAATGTCGCGCGTTCCGAAGATGCCTTGCATAACCTCCTCGTCCG
TGACGCCGGACAAGGATCAGCTCTGCTCGTTGGTAAAGATTCGCCGGCTGCCGAGCGACTCCATGCCCGT
TGGGCTACTAGCCGTGTCAATAAGAGCATTACCCGCCTCCTCCGTCAGTTGGAGCTCCCTCCTACCGCCA
CGGCTACGGCCTCGATAATGCCGCACGTGATGGAGCAGCCTCTCAGTACCAGCATTAACCCCGTCAACGA
CCGCTTCAACGGTATTCCCAACCCCACTCCGTATAACTCCGATGCAGCTCTCGATGCTATCACTCAGACC
AACGATTATGGAAGCGTAAATACACATGGTATCCTCTCTACTTACCCGCCACCGGCTACGCACCTTAATG
AAGCTTCCGTCGCTCTCGCTCCCGGTGGCGCCCCCCCCCGACCGCCTCCTCCGTATGTTGACAGCACGAC
CAATCACCCGCCGTACCACTCGAATCTGGTTCCAATGGCGAACTTTGGTTACTCGACCGTTGATTACGAT
GCCATGGTTGACGATTTGGCTAGCATTGAATACACGGACGCTGTGGATGTCGACCCACAGTTTATGACCA
ATCTGGGATTCGTTCCTGGATGTAACTTCTCCGACATTAATACATACAAAAAGAAGAAATGACCCGGGAG
CGGCCCCTCTCGAGCCTCTAGAACTATAGTGAGTCGTATTACGTAGATCCAGACATGATAAGATACATTG
ATGAGTTTGGACAAACCACAACTAGAATGCAGTGAAAAAAATGCTTTATTTGTGAAATTTGTGATGCTAT
TGCTTTATTTGTAACCATTATAAGCTGCAATAAACAAGAGATCTGATCTAGAGGATCAAGCTTATCGATA
CCGTCGACCTCGAGGGGGGGCCCGGTACCCAGCTTTTGACCCAGCTTTCTTGTACAAAGTTGGCATTATA
AGAAAGCATTGCTTATCAATTTGTTGCAACGAACAGGTCACTATCAGTCAAAATAAAATCATTATTTGCC
ATCCAGCTGATATCCCCTATAGTGAGTCGTATTACATGGTCATAGCTGTTTCCTGGCAGCTCTGGCCCGT
GTCTCAAAATCTCTGATGTTACATTGCACAAGATAAAAATATATCATCATGAACAATAAAACTGTCTGCT
TACATAAACAGTAATACAAGGGGTGTTATGAGCCATATTCAACGGGAAACGTCGAGGCCGCGATTAAATT
CCAACATGGATGCTGATTTATATGGGTATAAATGGGCTCGCGATAATGTCGGGCAATCAGGTGCGACAAT
CTATCGCTTGTATGGGAAGCCCGATGCGCCAGAGTTGTTTCTGAAACATGGCAAAGGTAGCGTTGCCAAT
GATGTTACAGATGAGATGGTCAGACTAAACTGGCTGACGGAATTTATGCCTCTTCCGACCATCAAGCATT
TTATCCGTACTCCTGATGATGCATGGTTACTCACCACTGCGATCCCCGGAAAAACAGCATTCCAGGTATT
AGAAGAATATCCTGATTCAGGTGAAAATATTGTTGATGCGCTGGCAGTGTTCCTGCGCCGGTTGCATTCG
ATTCCTGTTTGTAATTGTCCTTTTAACAGCGATCGCGTATTTCGTCTCGCTCAGGCGCAATCACGAATGA
ATAACGGTTTGGTTGATGCGAGTGATTTTGATGACGAGCGTAATGGCTGGCCTGTTGAACAAGTCTGGAA
AGAAATGCATAAACTTTTGCCATTCTCACCGGATTCAGTCGTCACTCATGGTGATTTCTCACTTGATAAC
CTTATTTTTGACGAGGGGAAATTAATAGGTTGTATTGATGTTGGACGAGTCGGAATCGCAGACCGATACC
AGGATCTTGCCATCCTATGGAACTGCCTCGGTGAGTTTTCTCCTTCATTACAGAAACGGCTTTTTCAAAA
ATATGGTATTGATAATCCTGATATGAATAAATTGCAGTTTCATTTGATGCTCGATGAGTTTTTCTAATCA
GAATTGGTTAATTGGTTGTAACACTGGCAGAGCATTACGCTGACTTGACGGGACGGCGCAAGCTCATGAC
CAAAATCCCTTAACGTGAGTTACGCGTCGTTCCACTGAGCGTCAGACCCCGTAGAAAAGATCAAAGGATC
TTCTTGAGATCCTTTTTTTCTGCGCGTAATCTGCTGCTTGCAAACAAAAAAACCACCGCTACCAGCGGTG
GTTTGTTTGCCGGATCAAGAGCTACCAACTCTTTTTCCGAAGGTAACTGGCTTCAGCAGAGCGCAGATAC
CAAATACTGTTCTTCTAGTGTAGCCGTAGTTAGGCCACCACTTCAAGAACTCTGTAGCACCGCCTACATA
CCTCGCTCTGCTAATCCTGTTACCAGTGGCTGCTGCCAGTGGCGATAAGTCGTGTCTTACCGGGTTGGAC
TCAAGACGATAGTTACCGGATAAGGCGCAGCGGTCGGGCTGAACGGGGGGTTCGTGCACACAGCCCAGCT
TGGAGCGAACGACCTACACCGAACTGAGATACCTACAGCGTGAGCTATGAGAAAGCGCCACGCTTCCCGA
AGGGAGAAAGGCGGACAGGTATCCGGTAAGCGGCAGGGTCGGAACAGGAGAGCGCACGAGGGAGCTTCCA
GGGGGAAACGCCTGGTATCTTTATAGTCCTGTCGGGTTTCGCCACCTCTGACTTGAGCGTCGATTTTTGT
GATGCTCGTCAGGGGGGCGGAGCCTATGGAAAAACGCCAGCAACGCGGCCTTTTTACGGTTCCTGGCCTT
TTGCTGGCCTTTTGCTCACATGTTCTTTCCTGCGTTATCCCCTGATTCTGTGGATAACCGTATTACCGCC
TTTGAGTGAGCTGATACCGCTCGCCGCAGCCGAACGACCGAGCGCAGCGAGTCAGTGAGCGAGGAAGCGG
AAGAGCGCCCAATACGCAAACCGCCTCTCCCCGCGCGTTGGCCGATTCATTAATGCAGCTGGCACGACAG
GTTTCCCGACTGGAAAGCGGGCAGTGAGCGCAACGCAATTAATACGCGTACCGCTAGCCAGGAAGAGTTT
GTAGAAACGCAAAAAGGCCATCCGTCAGGATGGCCTTCT
